Addgene plasmid #181859: pcDNA3.1(+)-cpPKN-mRuby2-GFP1-10
Purpose: Part of FluoSTEP-RhoA biosensor; must be expressed with GFP11-tagged RhoA plasmid (Addgene #181860) or in GFP11-RhoA gene-edited cells.
Depositing lab: Jin Zhang. Depositing organization: University of California, San Diego (UCSD). Publication: FluoSTEPs: Fluorescent biosensors for monitoring compartmentalized signaling within endogenous microdomains. Tenner B, Zhang JZ, Kwon Y, Pessino V, Feng S, Huang B, Mehta S, Zhang J. Sci Adv. 2021 May 21;7(21). pii: 7/21/eabe4091. doi: 10.1126/sciadv.abe4091. Print 2021 May. PubMed 34020947.
Backbone
  Vector backbone: pcDNA3.1(+)
  Backbone manufacturer: Invitrogen
  Backbone size w/o insert (bp): 5359
  Total vector size (bp): 7363
  Vector type: Mammalian Expression
  Selectable markers: Neomycin (select with G418)
Growth in bacteria
  Bacterial resistance: Ampicillin, 100 μg/mL
  Growth temperature: 37°C
  Growth strain: DH5alpha
  Copy number: High Copy
Gene/Insert
  Gene/Insert name: cp-PKN-mRuby2-GFP(1-0) (alt name: PKN1(M,69-97/GSGS/14-68)-mRuby2-Eevee-sfGFP(1-10))
  Insert size (bp): 2004
  Promoter: CMV
  Tag / fusion protein: mRuby2 (N terminal on insert); sfGFP(1-10) (C terminal on insert)
  Cloning method: Restriction Enzyme; 5′ cloning site HindIII (not destroyed); 3′ cloning site XbaI (not destroyed)
  Sequencing primers: 5′ CMV forward; 3′ BGH reverse
Terms and licenses: Academic/Nonprofit Terms; Industry Terms: Not Available to Industry
How to cite: pcDNA3.1(+)-cpPKN-mRuby2-GFP1-10 was a gift from Jin Zhang (Addgene plasmid # 181859 ; http://n2t.net/addgene:181859 ; RRID:Addgene_181859)
