[The description below was written by a language model from this plasmid's Addgene catalogue record and pLannotate feature annotations shown in this document.]
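Description:
pcDNA3.1(+)-cpPKN-mRuby2-GFP1-10 is a mammalian expression plasmid of about 7.4 kb built on the Invitrogen pcDNA3.1(+) backbone. It is maintained in E. coli at high copy through a ColE1/pUC-type origin with ampicillin selection from the β-lactamase gene, and it also carries an f1 origin. For mammalian cells, an SV40 early promoter drives a neomycin phosphotransferase cassette ending in an SV40 polyadenylation signal, which allows G418 selection of stable transfectants. Several short annotated hits (HIV-1 LTR, COX8 presequence, ble, lacI and bom fragments) look like partial matches from automated annotation, not functional parts of the design.

The roughly 2 kb insert sits between HindIII and XbaI, downstream of the CMV enhancer/promoter and a T7 promoter, and upstream of the bGH polyadenylation signal. It encodes a single fusion protein. The first part is a circularly permuted fragment of human PKN1, in which residues 69–97 are joined by a GSGS linker to residues 14–68. This is followed by the red fluorescent protein mRuby2, a linker listed in the record as "Eevee", and superfolder GFP strands 1–10. The linker region between mRuby2 and GFP(1-10) is not annotated in the feature table.

The plasmid is one half of the FluoSTEP-RhoA biosensor and must be expressed together with GFP11-tagged RhoA, supplied either from a companion plasmid or from gene-edited cells. GFP(1-10) is non-fluorescent until it binds the GFP11 strand, so a functional sensor forms only where the tagged RhoA is located. The reconstituted GFP and mRuby2 presumably act as a FRET pair that reports PKN1 fragment binding to RhoA, although the record does not state the readout. The associated publication describes these tools as biosensors for monitoring compartmentalized signaling within endogenous microdomains.
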