Features (pLannotate 1.2.2; 23 found; start..end, strand, type, name):
    105..484     +  enhancer       CMV enhancer: human cytomegalovirus immediate early enhancer
    485..688     +  promoter       CMV promoter: human cytomegalovirus (CMV) immediate early promoter
    684..717     +  LTR            5' LTR (truncated) (fragment): truncated 5' long terminal repeat (LTR) from HIV-1
    733..751     +  promoter       T7 promoter: promoter for bacteriophage T7 RNA polymerase
    809..825     +  CDS            COX8 presequence (fragment): mitochondrial presequence of human cytochrome c oxidase subunit VIII (Rizutto et al., 1989)
    882..1052    +  CDS            PKN1 (fragment): PKN1_HUMAN - Also known as PAK1, PKN, PRK1, PRKCL1. Experimental evidence at protein level: Swiss-Prot protein existence level 1. PKC-related serine/threonine-protein kinase involved in various processes such as regulation of the intermediate filaments of the actin cytoskeleton, cell migration, tumor cell invasion and transcription regulation. Part of a signaling cascade that begins with the activation of the adrenergic receptor ADRA1B and leads to the activation of MAPK14. Regulates the cytoskeletal network by phosphorylating proteins such as VIM and neurofilament proteins NEFH, NEFL and NEFM
   1071..1781    +  CDS            mRuby2: monomeric red fluorescent protein derived from mRuby, with improved photophysical properties (Lam et al., 2012)
   2148..2789    +  CDS            GFP(1-10): fragment of superfolder GFP consisting of the first 10 β-strands associates with GFP11, the 11th β-strand, to reconstitute fluorescent GFP (Cabantous et al., 2005; Kamiyama et al., 2016)
   2830..3054    +  polyA_signal   bGH poly(A) signal: bovine growth hormone polyadenylation signal
   3058..3079    +  promoter       SV40 promoter (fragment): SV40 enhancer and early promoter
   3100..3527    +  rep_origin     f1 ori (sequence partly withheld): f1 bacteriophage origin of replication; arrow indicates direction of (+) strand synthesis
   3541..3870    +  promoter       SV40 promoter: SV40 enhancer and early promoter
   3937..4728    +  CDS            neo: KKA2_KLEPN - Also known as kan, nptII. Experimental evidence at protein level: Swiss-Prot protein existence level 1. Resistance to kanamycin, neomycin, paromomycin, ribostamycin, butirosin and gentamicin B. From Klebsiella pneumoniae.
   4752..4910    +  CDS            ble (fragment): BLE_KLEPN - Experimental evidence at protein level: Swiss-Prot protein existence level 1. Binding protein with a strong affinity to the bleomycin family of antibiotics. Binds to CL990; an antimitotic-antibiotic compound. From Klebsiella pneumoniae.
   4905..5026    +  polyA_signal   SV40 poly(A) signal: SV40 polyadenylation signal
   5099..5115    -  protein_bind   lac operator: The lac repressor binds to the lac operator to inhibit transcription in E. coli. This inhibition can be relieved by adding lactose or isopropyl-β-D-thiogalactopyranoside (IPTG). lac repressor encoded by lacI
   5123..5153    -  promoter       lac promoter: promoter for the E. coli lac operon
   5168..5189    -  protein_bind   CAP binding site: CAP binding activates transcription in the presence of cAMP. E. coli catabolite activator protein
   5202..5294    -  CDS            lacI (fragment): lac repressor; lacI; The lac repressor binds to the lac operator to inhibit transcription in E. coli. This inhibition can be relieved by adding lactose or isopropyl-β-D-thiogalactopyranoside (IPTG).
   5477..6065    -  rep_origin     ori: high-copy-number ColE1/pMB1/pBR322/pUC origin of replication
   6236..7096    -  CDS            AmpR: β-lactamase; bla; confers resistance to ampicillin, carbenicillin, and related antibiotics
   7097..7201    -  promoter       AmpR promoter: bla
   7260..7312    -  misc_feature   bom (fragment): basis of mobility region from pBR322
>Addgene plasmid #181859 | pcDNA3.1(+)-cpPKN-mRuby2-GFP1-10 | addgene full sequence | sequence record 363186 | Addgene Partial NGS Result
TTAAGCTACAACAAGGCAAGGCTTGACCGACAATTGCATGAAGAATCTGCTTAGGGTTAGGCGTTTTGCG
CTGCTTCGCGATGTACGGGCCAGATATACGCGTTGACATTGATTATTGACTAGTTATTAATAGTAATCAA
TTACGGGGTCATTAGTTCATAGCCCATATATGGAGTTCCGCGTTACATAACTTACGGTAAATGGCCCGCC
TGGCTGACCGCCCAACGACCCCCGCCCATTGACGTCAATAATGACGTATGTTCCCATAGTAACGCCAATA
GGGACTTTCCATTGACGTCAATGGGTGGAGTATTTACGGTAAACTGCCCACTTGGCAGTACATCAAGTGT
ATCATATGCCAAGTACGCCCCCTATTGACGTCAATGACGGTAAATGGCCCGCCTGGCATTATGCCCAGTA
CATGACCTTATGGGACTTTCCTACTTGGCAGTACATCTACGTATTAGTCATCGCTATTACCATGGTGATG
CGGTTTTGGCAGTACATCAATGGGCGTGGATAGCGGTTTGACTCACGGGGATTTCCAAGTCTCCACCCCA
TTGACGTCAATGGGAGTTTGTTTTGGCACCAAAATCAACGGGACTTTCCAAAATGTCGTAACAACTCCGC
CCCATTGACGCAAATGGGCGGTAGGCGTGTACGGTGGGAGGTCTATATAAGCAGAGCTCTCTGGCTAACT
AGAGAACCCACTGCTTACTGGCTTATCGAAATTAATACGACTCACTATAGGGAGACCCAAGCTGGCTAGC
GTTTAAACTTAAGCTTGGATGAGCCTGGGCCCCGTAGAGCTGCTGCTGCGGGGCTCCTCGCGCCGCCTCG
ACCTGCTGCACCAGCAGCTGCAGGAGCTGCACGCCCACGGTTCTGGTTCCCTGCTAGAGCAGCTGGGCCT
GGCCGGGGCAGACCTGGCGGCCCCCGGGGTACAGCAGCAGCTGGAGCTGGAGCGGGAGCGGCTGCGGCGG
GAAATCCGCAAGGAGCTGAAGCTGAAGGAGGGTGCTGAGAACCTGCGGCGGGCCACCACTGACCTGGGCC
GCGGTGGAACAGGAGGTTCAATGGTGTCTAAGGGCGAAGAGCTGATCAAGGAAAATATGCGTATGAAGGT
GGTCATGGAAGGTTCGGTCAACGGCCACCAATTCAAATGCACAGGTGAAGGAGAAGGCAATCCGTACATG
GGAACTCAAACCATGAGGATCACAGTCATCGAGGGAGGACCCCTGCCATTTGCCTTTGACATTCTTGCCA
CGTCGTTCATGTATGGCAGCCGTACTTTTATCAAGTACCCGAAAGGCATTCCTGATTTCTTTAAACAGTC
CTTTCCTGAGGGTTTTACTTGGGAAAGAGTTACGAGATACGAAGATGGTGGAGTCGTCACCGTCATGCAG
GACACCAGCCTTGAGGATGGCTGTCTCGTTTACCACGTCCAAGTCAGAGGGGTAAACTTTCCCTCCAATG
GTCCCGTGATGCAGAAGAAGACCAAGGGTTGGGAGCCTAATACAGAGATGATGTATCCAGCAGATGGTGG
TCTGAGGGGATACACTCATATGGCACTGAAAGTTGATGGTGGTGGCCATCTGTCTTGCTCTTTCGTAACA
ACTTACAGGTCAAAAAAGACCGTCGGGAACATCAAGATGCCCGGTATCCATGCCGTTGATCACCGCCTGG
AAAGGTTAGAGGAAAGTGACAATGAAATGTTCGTAGTACAACGCGAAGTCGCAGTTGCCAAGTTCGCCGG
GCTTGGTGGTGGGATGGACGAGCTGTACAAGGGCTCCGGAGGAACCAGTGCTGGTGGTAGTGCTGGTGGT
AGTGCTGGTGGTAGTGCTGGTGGTAGTGCTGGTGGTTCCGGCAGTGCTGGTGGTAGTGCTGGTGGTAGTA
CCAGTGCTGGTGGTAGTGCTGGTGGTAGTGCTGGTGGTAGTGCTGGTGGTAGTGCTGGTGGTTCCGGCAG
TGCTGGTGGTAGTGCTGGTGGTAGTACCAGTGCTGGTGGTAGTGCTGGTGGTAGTGCTGGTGGTAGTGCT
GGTGGTAGTGCTGGTGGTTCCGGCAGTGCTGGTGGTAGTGCTGGTGGTAGTACCAGTGCTGGTGGTAGTG
CTGGTGGTAGTGCTGGTGGTAGTGCTGGTGGTAGTGCTGGTGGTACCATGTCCAAAGGAGAAGAACTGTT
TACCGGTGTTGTGCCAATTTTGGTTGAACTCGATGGTGATGTCAACGGACATAAGTTCTCAGTGAGAGGC
GAAGGAGAAGGTGACGCCACCATTGGAAAATTGACTCTTAAATTCATCTGTACTACTGGTAAACTTCCTG
TACCATGGCCGACTCTCGTAACAACGCTTACGTACGGAGTTCAGTGCTTTTCGAGATACCCAGACCATAT
GAAAAGACATGACTTTTTTAAGTCGGCTATGCCTGAAGGTTACGTGCAAGAAAGAACAATTTCGTTCAAA
GATGATGGAAAATATAAAACTAGAGCAGTTGTTAAATTTGAAGGAGATACTTTGGTTAACCGCATTGAAC
TGAAAGGAACAGATTTTAAAGAAGATGGTAATATTCTTGGACACAAACTCGAATACAATTTTAATAGTCA
TAACGTATACATCACTGCTGATAAGCAAAAGAACGGAATTAAAGCGAATTTCACAGTACGCCATAATGTA
GAAGATGGCAGTGTTCAACTTGCCGACCATTACCAACAAAACACCCCTATTGGAGACGGTCCGGTACTTC
TTCCTGATAATCACTACCTCTCAACACAAACAGTCCTGAGCAAAGATCCAAATGAAAAATAGTCTAGAGG
GCCCGTTTAAACCCGCTGATCAGCCTCGACTGTGCCTTCTAGTTGCCAGCCATCTGTTGTTTGCCCCTCC
CCCGTGCCTTCCTTGACCCTGGAAGGTGCCACTCCCACTGTCCTTTCCTAATAAAATGAGGAAATTGCAT
CGCATTGTCTGAGTAGGTGTCATTCTATTCTGGGGGGTGGGGTGGGGCAGGACAGCAAGGGGGAGGATTG
GGAAGACAATAGCAGGCATGCTGGGGATGCGGTGGGCTCTATGGCTTCTGAGGCGGAAAGAACCAGCTGG
GGCTCTAGGGGGTATCCCC
[124 nt withheld, positions 3100-3223]
C
[83 nt withheld, positions 3225-3307]
CTTGATTA
[49 nt withheld, positions 3316-3364]
CCTTTGACGTTGGAGTCCACGTTCTTT
[37 nt withheld, positions 3392-3428]
ACCCTATCTCGGTCTATTCTTTTGATTTATAAGGGATTTTGCCGATTTCGGCCTATTGGTTAAAAAATGA
GCTGATTTAACAAAAATTTAACGCGAATTAATTCTGTGGAATGTGTGTCAGTTAGGGTGTGGAAAGTCCC
CAGGCTCCCCAGCAGGCAGAAGTATGCAAAGCATGCATCTCAATTAGTCAGCAACCAGGTGTGGAAAGTC
CCCAGGCTCCCCAGCAGGCAGAAGTATGCAAAGCATGCATCTCAATTAGTCAGCAACCATAGTCCCGCCC
CTAACTCCGCCCATCCCGCCCCTAACTCCGCCCAGTTCCGCCCATTCTCCGCCCCATGGCTGACTAATTT
TTTTTATTTATGCAGAGGCCGAGGCCGCCTCTGCCTCTGAGCTATTCCAGAAGTAGTGAGGAGGCTTTTT
TGGAGGCCTAGGCTTTTGCAAAAAGCTCCCGGGAGCTTATATATCCATTTTCGGATCTGATCAAGAGACA
GGATGAGGATCGTTTCGCATGATTGAACAAGATGGATTGCACGCAGGTTCTCCGGCCGCTTGGGTGGAGA
GGCTATTCGGCTATGACTGGGCACAACAGACAATCGGCTGCTCTGATGCCGCCGTGTTCCGGCTGTCAGC
GCAGGGGCGCCCGGTTCTTTTTGTCAAGACCGACCTGTCCGGTGCCCTGAATGAACTGCAGGACGAGGCA
GCGCGGCTATCGTGGCTGGCCACGACGGGCGTTCCTTGCGCAGCTGTGCTCGACGTTGTCACTGAAGCGG
GAAGGGACTGGCTGCTATTGGGCGAAGTGCCGGGGCAGGATCTCCTGTCATCTCACCTTGCTCCTGCCGA
GAAAGTATCCATCATGGCTGATGCAATGCGGCGGCTGCATACGCTTGATCCGGCTACCTGCCCATTCGAC
CACCAAGCGAAACATCGCATCGAGCGAGCACGTACTCGGATGGAAGCCGGTCTTGTCGATCAGGATGATC
TGGACGAAGAGCATCAGGGGCTCGCGCCAGCCGAACTGTTCGCCAGGCTCAAGGCGCGCATGCCCGACGG
CGAGGATCTCGTCGTGACCCATGGCGATGCCTGCTTGCCGAATATCATGGTGGAAAATGGCCGCTTTTCT
GGATTCATCGACTGTGGCCGGCTGGGTGTGGCGGACCGCTATCAGGACATAGCGTTGGCTACCCGTGATA
TTGCTGAAGAGCTTGGCGGCGAATGGGCTGACCGCTTCCTCGTGCTTTACGGTATCGCCGCTCCCGATTC
GCAGCGCATCGCCTTCTATCGCCTTCTTGACGAGTTCTTCTGAGCGGGACTCTGGGGTTCGAAATGACCG
ACCAAGCGACGCCCAACCTGCCATCACGAGATTTCGATTCCACCGCCGCCTTCTATGAAAGGTTGGGCTT
CGGAATCGTTTTCCGGGACGCCGGCTGGATGATCCTCCAGCGCGGGGATCTCATGCTGGAGTTCTTCGCC
CACCCCAACTTGTTTATTGCAGCTTATAATGGTTACAAATAAAGCAATAGCATCACAAATTTCACAAATA
AAGCATTTTTTTCACTGCATTCTAGTTGTGGTTTGTCCAAACTCATCAATGTATCTTATCATGTCTGTAT
ACCGTCGACCTCTAGCTAGAGCTTGGCGTAATCATGGTCATAGCTGTTTCCTGTGTGAAATTGTTATCCG
CTCACAATTCCACACAACATACGAGCCGGAAGCATAAAGTGTAAAGCCTGGGGTGCCTAATGAGTGAGCT
AACTCACATTAATTGCGTTGCGCTCACTGCCCGCTTTCCAGTCGGGAAACCTGTCGTGCCAGCTGCATTA
ATGAATCGGCCAACGCGCGGGGAGAGGCGGTTTGCGTATTGGGCGCTCTTCCGCTTCCTCGCTCACTGAC
TCGCTGCGCTCGGTCGTTCGGCTGCGGCGAGCGGTATCAGCTCACTCAAAGGCGGTAATACGGTTATCCA
CAGAATCAGGGGATAACGCAGGAAAGAACATGTGAGCAAAAGGCCAGCAAAAGGCCAGGAACCGTAAAAA
GGCCGCGTTGCTGGCGTTTTTCCATAGGCTCCGCCCCCCTGACGAGCATCACAAAAATCGACGCTCAAGT
CAGAGGTGGCGAAACCCGACAGGACTATAAAGATACCAGGCGTTTCCCCCTGGAAGCTCCCTCGTGCGCT
CTCCTGTTCCGACCCTGCCGCTTACCGGATACCTGTCCGCCTTTCTCCCTTCGGGAAGCGTGGCGCTTTC
TCATAGCTCACGCTGTAGGTATCTCAGTTCGGTGTAGGTCGTTCGCTCCAAGCTGGGCTGTGTGCACGAA
CCCCCCGTTCAGCCCGACCGCTGCGCCTTATCCGGTAACTATCGTCTTGAGTCCAACCCGGTAAGACACG
ACTTATCGCCACTGGCAGCAGCCACTGGTAACAGGATTAGCAGAGCGAGGTATGTAGGCGGTGCTACAGA
GTTCTTGAAGTGGTGGCCTAACTACGGCTACACTAGAAGAACAGTATTTGGTATCTGCGCTCTGCTGAAG
CCAGTTACCTTCGGAAAAAGAGTTGGTAGCTCTTGATCCGGCAAACAAACCACCGCTGGTAGCGGTGGTT
TTTTTGTTTGCAAGCAGCAGATTACGCGCAGAAAAAAAGGATCTCAAGAAGATCCTTTGATCTTTTCTAC
GGGGTCTGACGCTCAGTGGAACGAAAACTCACGTTAAGGGATTTTGGTCATGAGATTATCAAAAAGGATC
TTCACCTAGATCCTTTTAAATTAAAAATGAAGTTTTAAATCAATCTAAAGTATATATGAGTAAACTTGGT
CTGACAGTTACCAATGCTTAATCAGTGAGGCACCTATCTCAGCGATCTGTCTATTTCGTTCATCCATAGT
TGCCTGACTCCCCGTCGTGTAGATAACTACGATACGGGAGGGCTTACCATCTGGCCCCAGTGCTGCAATG
ATACCGCGAGACCCACGCTCACCGGCTCCAGATTTATCAGCAATAAACCAGCCAGCCGGAAGGGCCGAGC
GCAGAAGTGGTCCTGCAACTTTATCCGCCTCCATCCAGTCTATTAATTGTTGCCGGGAAGCTAGAGTAAG
TAGTTCGCCAGTTAATAGTTTGCGCAACGTTGTTGCCATTGCTACAGGCATCGTGGTGTCACGCTCGTCG
TTTGGTATGGCTTCATTCAGCTCCGGTTCCCAACGATCAAGGCGAGTTACATGATCCCCCATGTTGTGCA
AAAAAGCGGTTAGCTCCTTCGGTCCTCCGATCGTTGTCAGAAGTAAGTTGGCCGCAGTGTTATCACTCAT
GGTTATGGCAGCACTGCATAATTCTCTTACTGTCATGCCATCCGTAAGATGCTTTTCTGTGACTGGTGAG
TACTCAACCAAGTCATTCTGAGAATAGTGTATGCGGCGACCGAGTTGCTCTTGCCCGGCGTCAATACGGG
ATAATACCGCGCCACATAGCAGAACTTTAAAAGTGCTCATCATTGGAAAACGTTCTTCGGGGCGAAAACT
CTCAAGGATCTTACCGCTGTTGAGATCCAGTTCGATGTAACCCACTCGTGCACCCAACTGATCTTCAGCA
TCTTTTACTTTCACCAGCGTTTCTGGGTGAGCAAAAACAGGAAGGCAAAATGCCGCAAAAAAGGGAATAA
GGGCGACACGGAAATGTTGAATACTCATACTCTTCCTTTTTCAATATTATTGAAGCATTTATCAGGGTTA
TTGTCTCATGAGCGGATACATATTTGAATGTATTTAGAAAAATAAACAAATAGGGGTTCCGCGCACATTT
CCCCGAAAAGTGCCACCTGACGTCGACGGATCGGGAGATCTCCCGATCCCCTATGGTGCACTCTCAGTAC
AATCTGCTCTGATGCCGCATAGTTAAGCCAGTATCTGCTCCCTGCTTGTGTGTTGGAGGTCGCTGAGTAG
TGCGCGAGCAAAAT
